>Addgene plasmid #214589 | AiP1956 - pAAV-AiE2550m-minBG-SYFP2-WPRE-BGHpA | addgene full sequence | sequence record 432587 | Addgene NGS Result
CAGAGGTGGCGAAACCCGACAGGACTATAAAGATACCAGGCGTTTCCCCCTGGAAGCTCCCTCGTGCGCT
CTCCTGTTCCGACCCTGCCGCTTACCGGATACCTGTCCGCCTTTCTCCCTTCGGGAAGCGTGGCGCTTTC
TCATAGCTCACGCTGTAGGTATCTCAGTTCGGTGTAGGTCGTTCGCTCCAAGCTGGGCTGTGTGCACGAA
CCCCCCGTTCAGCCCGACCGCTGCGCCTTATCCGGTAACTATCGTCTTGAGTCCAACCCGGTAAGACACG
ACTTATCGCCACTGGCAGCAGCCACTGGTAACAGGATTAGCAGAGCGAGGTATGTAGGCGGTGCTACAGA
GTTCTTGAAGTGGTGGCCTAACTACGGCTACACTAGAAGAACAGTATTTGGTATCTGCGCTCTGCTGAAG
CCAGTTACCTTCGGAAAAAGAGTTGGTAGCTCTTGATCCGGCAAACAAACCACCGCTGGTAGCGGTGGTT
TTTTTGTTTGCAAGCAGCAGATTACGCGCAGAAAAAAAGGATCTCAAGAAGATCCTTTGATCTTTTCTAC
GGGGTCTGACGCTCAGTGGAACGAAAACTCACGTTAAGGGATTTTGGTCATGAGATTATCAAAAAGGATC
TTCACCTAGATCCTTTTAAATTAAAAATGAAGTTTTAAATCAATCTAAAGTATATATGAGTAAACTTGGT
CTGACAGTTACCAATGCTTAATCAGTGAGGCACCTATCTCAGCGATCTGTCTATTTCGTTCATCCATAGT
TGCCTGACTCCCCGTCGTGTAGATAACTACGATACGGGAGGGCTTACCATCTGGCCCCAGTGCTGCAATG
ATACCGCGAGACCCACGCTCACCGGCTCCAGATTTATCAGCAATAAACCAGCCAGCCGGAAGGGCCGAGC
GCAGAAGTGGTCCTGCAACTTTATCCGCCTCCATCCAGTCTATTAATTGTTGCCGGGAAGCTAGAGTAAG
TAGTTCGCCAGTTAATAGTTTGCGCAACGTTGTTGCCATTGCTACAGGCATCGTGGTGTCACGCTCGTCG
TTTGGTATGGCTTCATTCAGCTCCGGTTCCCAACGATCAAGGCGAGTTACATGATCCCCCATGTTGTGCA
AAAAAGCGGTTAGCTCCTTCGGTCCTCCGATCGTTGTCAGAAGTAAGTTGGCCGCAGTGTTATCACTCAT
GGTTATGGCAGCACTGCATAATTCTCTTACTGTCATGCCATCCGTAAGATGCTTTTCTGTGACTGGTGAG
TACTCAACCAAGTCATTCTGAGAATAGTGTATGCGGCGACCGAGTTGCTCTTGCCCGGCGTCAATACGGG
ATAATACCGCGCCACATAGCAGAACTTTAAAAGTGCTCATCATTGGAAAACGTTCTTCGGGGCGAAAACT
CTCAAGGATCTTACCGCTGTTGAGATCCAGTTCGATGTAACCCACTCGTGCACCCAACTGATCTTCAGCA
TCTTTTACTTTCACCAGCGTTTCTGGGTGAGCAAAAACAGGAAGGCAAAATGCCGCAAAAAAGGGAATAA
GGGCGACACGGAAATGTTGAATACTCATACTCTTCCTTTTTCAATATTATTGAAGCATTTATCAGGGTTA
TTGTCTCATGAGCGGATACATATTTGAATGTATTTAGAAAAATAAACAAATAGGGGTTCCGCGCACATTT
CCCCGAAAAGTGCCACCTGACGTCTAAGAAACCATTATTATCATGACATTAACCTATAAAAATAGGCGTA
TCACGAGGCCCTTTCGTCTCGCGCGTTTCGGTGATGACGGTGAAAACCTCTGACACATGCAGCTCCCGGA
GACGGTCACAGCTTGTCTGTAAGCGGATGCCGGGAGCAGACAAGCCCGTCAGGGCGCGTCAGCGGGTGTT
GGCGGGTGTCGGGGCTGGCTTAACTATGCGGCATCAGAGCAGATTGTACTGAGAGTGCACCATAAAATTG
TAAACGTTAATATTTTGTTAAAATTCGCGTTAAATTTTTGTTAAATCAGCTCATTTTTTAACCAATAGAC
CGAAATCGGCAAAATCCCTTATAAATCAAAAGAATAGCCCGAGATAGAGT
[37 nt withheld, positions 2081-2117]
AAAGAACGTGGACTCCAACGTCAAAGG
[141 nt withheld, positions 2145-2285]
G
[46 nt withheld, positions 2287-2332]
A
[95 nt withheld, positions 2334-2428]
TATGCGGTGTGAAATACCGCACAGATGCGTAAGGAGAAAATACCGCATCAGGCGCCCCTGCAGGCAGCTG
CGCGCTCGCTCGCTCACTGAGGCCGCCCGGGCAAAGCCCGGGCGTCGGGCGACCTTTGGTCGCCCGGCCT
CAGTGAGCGAGCGAGCGCGCAGAGAGGGAGTGGCCAACTCCATCACTAGGGGTTCCTGCGGCCGCTCGGT
CCGCACGTGAGATCTCATGCCTGCTATTGTCTTCCCAATCCTCCCCCTTGCTGTCCTGCCCCACCCCACC
CCCCAGAATAGAATGACACCTACTCAGACAATGCGATGCAATTTCCTCATTTTATTAGGAAAGGACAGTG
GGAGTGGCACCTTCCAGGGTCAAGGAAGGCACGGGGGAGGGGCAAACAACAGATGGCTGGCAACTAGAAG
GCACAGTCGAAGATCTCTCGAGCCACGGAATTGTCAGTGCCCAACAGCCGAGCCCCTGTCCAGCAGCGGG
CAAGGCAGGCGGCGATGAGTTCCGCCGTGGCAAGAACTAACCAGGATTTATACAAGGAGGAGAAAATGAA
AGCCATACGGGAAGCAATAGCATGATACAAAGGCATTAAAGCAGCGTATCCACATAGCGTAAAAGGAGCA
ACATAGTTAAGAATACCAGTCAATCTTTCACAAATTTTGTAATCCAGAGGTTGATTATGATATCGAATTC
GCGGCCGCGGCGCGCCGTCGACTTACTTGTACAGCTCGTCCATGCCGAGAGTGATCCCGGCGGCGGTCAC
GAACTCCAGCAGGACCATGTGATCGCGCTTCTCGTTGGGGTCTTTGCTCAGCTTGGACTGGTAGCTCAGG
TAGTGGTTGTCGGGCAGCAGCACGGGGCCGTCGCCGATGGGGGTGTTCTGCTGGTAGTGGTCGGCGAGCT
GCACGCCGCCGTCCTCGATGTTGTGGCGGATCTTGAAGTTGGCCTTGATGCCGTTCTTCTGCTTGTCGGC
GGTGATATAGACGTTGTGGCTGTTGTAGTTGTACTCCAGCTTGTGCCCCAGGATGTTGCCGTCCTCCTTG
AAGTCGATGCCCTTCAGCTCGATGCGGTTCACCAGGGTGTCGCCCTCGAACTTCACCTCGGCGCGGGTCT
TGTAGTTGCCGTCGTCCTTGAAGAAGATGGTGCGCTCCTGGACGTAGCCTTCGGGCATGGCGGACTTGAA
GAAGTCGTGCTGCTTCATGTGGTCGGGGTAGCGGGCGAAGCACTGCACGCCGTAGCCCAGGGTGGTCACG
AGGGTGGGCCAGGGCACGGGCAGCTTGCCGGTGGTGCAGATCAGCTTCAGGGTCAGCTTGCCGTAGGTGG
CATCGCCCTCGCCCTCGCCGGACACGCTGAACTTGTGGCCGTTTACGTCGCCGTCCAGCTCGACCAGGAT
GGGCACCACCCCGGTGAACAGCTCCTCGCCCTTGCTCACCATGGTGGCGACCGGTAGCGCTAGCTTCGAA
AGATCTGGATCCCAGAAGCAAATGTAAGCAATAGATGGCTCTGCCCTGACTTTTATGCCCAGCCCGAGCT
CCGAGAGACAAAATGATCACTGGATCCAGGGTATCCCAGACTACATAGCTAGACACCAATCCAATTTAAA
GCACAAAATCAAAAACTAGAGGAAAATAGTCCCTGTCAGTGCCTTTCCTGTTCCTATGCTGCATATAAAC
TGCTGTGAGTCATGTCAGACTTGAGCTCATTATGTAGTCACTCTGGATTTGTTGCTTATACAGTGAACCA
ACTCCAAGAAATAGAAACACTGCCTACTCTGTTAAAAATATGAAAAATTCCAGTCTTCCATCAAGCATGG
GAATCCATTTATTTACCTAGCAATATTTTAGGCTAGTGTGCAGAGTAACTAGTTTCTCAGGATATCTTCA
TATGTAGGCGTCACACTTTTTCTCTTTTTCTCTTCTTTCCAGTTACTGTCGATTATTACTCTTACAACGC
GTGCGGCCGCAGGAACCCCTAGTGATGGAGTTGGCCACTCCCTCTCTGCGCGCTCGCTCGCTCACTGAGG
CCGGGCGACCAAAGGTCGCCCGACGCCCGGGCGGCCTCAGTGAGCGAGCGAGCGCGCAGCTGCCTGCAGG
ACATGTGAGCAAAAGGCCAGCAAAAGGCCAGGAACCGTAAAAAGGCCGCGTTGCTGGCGTTTTTCCATAG
GCTCCGCCCCCCTGACGAGCATCACAAAAATCGACGCTCAAGT
Features (pLannotate 1.2.2; 14 found; start..end, strand, type, name):
    708..1568    -  CDS            AmpR: β-lactamase; bla; confers resistance to ampicillin, carbenicillin, and related antibiotics
   1569..1673    -  promoter       AmpR promoter: bla
   1768..1803    +  CDS            rop (fragment): Rop protein, which maintains plasmids at low copy number; rop
   1905..1954    +  misc_feature   bom (fragment): basis of mobility region from pBR322
   1955..2410    -  rep_origin     f1 ori (sequence partly withheld): f1 bacteriophage origin of replication; arrow indicates direction of (+) strand synthesis
   2429..2480    +  misc_feature   bom (fragment): basis of mobility region from pBR322
   2485..2625    -  repeat_region  AAV2 ITR: inverted terminal repeat of adeno-associated virus serotype 2 inverted
   2743..2854    -  polyA_signal   bGH poly(A) signal: bovine growth hormone polyadenylation signal
   2871..2951    -  misc_feature   WPRE (fragment): woodchuck hepatitis virus posttranscriptional regulatory element
   2957..3114    -  misc_feature   WPRE (fragment): woodchuck hepatitis virus posttranscriptional regulatory element
   3154..3870    -  CDS            SYFP2: SYFP2 is a basic (constitutively fluorescent) yellow fluorescent protein published in 2006, derived from Aequorea victoria. It is reported to be a very rapidly-maturing monomer with moderate acid sensitivity.
   4434..4461    -  repeat_region  AAV2 ITR (fragment): inverted terminal repeat of adeno-associated virus serotype 2 inverted
   4490..4517    -  repeat_region  AAV2 ITR (fragment): inverted terminal repeat of adeno-associated virus serotype 2 inverted
   4590..537     -  rep_origin     ori (across the origin): high-copy-number ColE1/pMB1/pBR322/pUC origin of replication
