[The description below was written by a language model from this plasmid's Addgene catalogue record and pLannotate feature annotations shown in this document.]
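Description:
AiP1956 - pAAV-AiE2550m-minBG-SYFP2-WPRE-BGHpA is an AAV transfer (cis) plasmid built on a pAAV2 backbone, in which the expression cassette is flanked by AAV serotype 2 inverted terminal repeats so that it can be packaged into recombinant AAV particles. In bacteria it is maintained as a high-copy plasmid through a ColE1/pUC-type origin and selected with ampicillin via the β-lactamase gene and its native promoter. An f1 phage origin and small remnants of pBR322 rop and bom sequences are also present in the backbone. The record lists a recombination-deficient growth strain, a common choice for repeat-containing ITR plasmids. In the 4,641-nt sequenced record one ITR is annotated in full, while the other is detected only as two short fragments.

The payload is an enhancer-reporter cassette. The AiE2550m enhancer sits upstream of minBG, a minimal promoter. A minimal promoter of this kind has little activity alone, so expression depends largely on the enhancer. Together they drive SYFP2, a rapidly maturing monomeric yellow fluorescent protein derived from Aequorea victoria. Downstream lie WPRE sequence (annotated as two short fragments, suggesting a shortened or variant form), which boosts transcript stability and expression, and the bovine growth hormone polyadenylation signal. Neither the enhancer nor the minimal promoter is annotated in the feature table, but an unannotated stretch between SYFP2 and the fragmentary ITR is consistent with their position. The enhancer was inserted by Gibson assembly at an SgrAI site that was destroyed in the process.

The stated purpose is AAV-mediated transgene expression in specific populations of brain cells, with SYFP2 fluorescence marking where the enhancer is active. The record does not say which cell population AiE2550m targets.
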