Addgene plasmid #214589: AiP1956 - pAAV-AiE2550m-minBG-SYFP2-WPRE-BGHpA
Purpose: AiE2550m is an enhancer sequence, designed to drive AAV-mediated transgene expression in specific populations of brain cells
Depositing lab: Allen Institute for Brain Science & Bosiljka Tasic. Depositing organization: Allen Institute. Publication: A suite of enhancer AAVs and transgenic mouse lines for genetic access to cortical cell types. Ben-Simon Y, Hooper M, Narayan S, Daigle TL, Dwivedi D, Way SW, Oster A, Stafford DA, Mich JK, Taormina MJ, Martinez RA, Opitz-Araya X, Roth JR, Alexander JR, Allen S, Amster A, Arbuckle J, Ayala A, Baker PM, Bakken TE, Barcelli T, Barta S, Bendrick J, Bertagnolli D, Bielstein C, Bishwakarma P, Bowlus J, Boyer G, Brouner K, Casian B, Casper T, Chakka AB, Chakrabarty R, Chance RK, Chavan S, Clark M, Colbert K, Collman F, Daniel S, Departee M, DiValentin P, Donadio N, Dotson N, Egdorf T, Fliss T, Gabitto M, Garcia J, Gary A, Gasperini M, Gloe J, Goldy J, Gore BB, Graybuck L, Greisman N, Haeseleer F, Halterman C, Haradon Z, Hastings SD, Helback O, Ho W, Hockemeyer D, Huang C, Huff S, Hunker A, Johansen N, Jones D, Juneau Z, Kalmbach B, Kannan M, Khem S, Kussick E, Kutsal R, Larsen R, Lee C, Lee AY, Leibly M, Lenz GH, Li S, Liang E, Lusk N, Madigan Z, Malloy J, Malone J, McCue R, Melchor J, Mollenkopf T, Moosman S, Morin E, Newman D, Ng L, Ngo K, Omstead V, Otto S, Oyama A, Pena N, Pham T, Phillips E, Pom CA, Potekhina L, Ransford S, Ray PL, Rette D, Reynoldson C, Rimorin C, Rocha D, Ruiz A, Sanchez REA, Sawyer L, Sedeno-Cortes A, Sevigny JP, Shapovalova N, Shepard N, Shulga L, Sigler AR, Siverts L, Soliman S, Somasundaram S, Staats B, Stewart K, Szelenyi E, Tieu M, Trader C, Tran A, van Velthoven CTJ, Walker M, Wang Y, Weed N, Wirthlin M, Wood T, Wynalda B, Yao Z, Zhou T, Ariza J, Dee N, Reding M, Ronellenfitch K, Mufti S, Sunkin SM, Smith KA, Esposito L, Waters J, Thyagarajan B, Yao S, Lein ES, Zeng H, Levi BP, Ngai J, Ting JT, Tasic B. Cell. 2025 May 16:S0092-8674(25)00513-6. doi: 10.1016/j.cell.2025.05.002. PubMed 40403729.
Backbone
  Vector backbone: pAAV2
  Vector type: AAV
Growth in bacteria
  Bacterial resistance: Ampicillin, 100 μg/mL
  Growth temperature: 37°C
  Growth strain: NEB Stable
  Copy number: High Copy
Gene/Insert
  Gene/Insert name: SYFP2
  Species: Synthetic
  Promoter: minBG
  Cloning method: Gibson Cloning
Terms and licenses: Academic/Nonprofit Terms; Industry Terms: Not Available to Industry
Depositor comments: 5' Cloning Site: SgrAI (destroyed), 3' Cloning Site: SgrAI (destroyed). Please visit https://doi.org/10.1101/2024.06.10.597244 for bioRxiv preprint.
How to cite: AiP1956 - pAAV-AiE2550m-minBG-SYFP2-WPRE-BGHpA was a gift from Allen Institute for Brain Science & Bosiljka Tasic (Addgene plasmid # 214589 ; http://n2t.net/addgene:214589 ; RRID:Addgene_214589)
